>Addgene plasmid #162646 | pcDNA4/TO-2xStrep-UL32 C308A/C309A | addgene full sequence | sequence record 320335 | Addgene NGS Result
ACGGATCGGGAGATCTCCCGATCCCCTATGGTGCACTCTCAGTACAATCTGCTCTGATGCCGCATAGTTA
AGCCAGTATCTGCTCCCTGCTTGTGTGTTGGAGGTCGCTGAGTAGTGCGCGAGCAAAATTTAAGCTACAA
CAAGGCAAGGCTTGACCGACAATTGCATGAAGAATCTGCTTAGGGTTAGGCGTTTTGCGCTGCTTCGCGA
TGTACGGGCCAGATATACGCGTTGACATTGATTATTGACTAGTTATTAATAGTAATCAATTACGGGGTCA
TTAGTTCATAGCCCATATATGGAGTTCCGCGTTACATAACTTACGGTAAATGGCCCGCCTGGCTGACCGC
CCAACGACCCCCGCCCATTGACGTCAATAATGACGTATGTTCCCATAGTAACGCCAATAGGGACTTTCCA
TTGACGTCAATGGGTGGAGTATTTACGGTAAACTGCCCACTTGGCAGTACATCAAGTGTATCATATGCCA
AGTACGCCCCCTATTGACGTCAATGACGGTAAATGGCCCGCCTGGCATTATGCCCAGTACATGACCTTAT
GGGACTTTCCTACTTGGCAGTACATCTACGTATTAGTCATCGCTATTACCATGGTGATGCGGTTTTGGCA
GTACATCAATGGGCGTGGATAGCGGTTTGACTCACGGGGATTTCCAAGTCTCCACCCCATTGACGTCAAT
GGGAGTTTGTTTTGGCACCAAAATCAACGGGACTTTCCAAAATGTCGTAACAACTCCGCCCCATTGACGC
AAATGGGCGGTAGGCGTGTACGGTGGGAGGTCTATATAAGCAGAGCTCTCCCTATCAGTGATAGAGATCT
CCCTATCAGTGATAGAGATCGTCGACGAGCTCGTTTAGTGAACCGTCAGATCGCCTGGAGACGCCATCCA
CGCTGTTTTGACCTCCATAGAAGACACCGGGACCGATCCAGCCTCCGGACTCTAGCGTTTAAACTTAAGC
TTACCAATGTGGAGCCACCCCCAGTTCGAGAAGGGCGGCGGCAGCGGCGGCGGCAGCGGCGGCGGCAGCT
GGAGCCACCCCCAGTTCGAGAAGGGGGCGGCCATGGCAACTTCGCCCCCCGGGGTCCTGGCGAGCGTCGC
GGTGTGCGAAGAGTCCCCCGGCAGCAGCTGGAAGGCGGGGGCGTTCGAGCGCGCGTATGTGGCCTTCGAT
CCCAGCCTCCTGGCTCTTAACGAGGCTCTCTGCGCCGAGCTCCTGGCGGCCAGTCACGTGATAGGTGTGC
CGCCCGTCGGTACGCTCGACGAGGACGTCGCCGCCGACGTGGTCACCGCCCCCTCAAGGGCCCGCGGGGG
GGCGGGCGACGGAGGGGGTTCGGGCGGGCGCGGAGGACCCCGCAACCCGCCCCCGGATCCCTGTGGGGAG
GGGCTTTTGGACACCGGGCCCTTTTCCGCGGCGGCCATCGACACCTTCGCGCTGGACCGGCCCTGTCTGG
TCTGCCGCACCATCGAGCTGTACAAGCAAACCTACCGCCTCTCGCCCCAGTGGGTGGCCGATTACGCGTT
TCTCTGTGCCAAATGCCTGGGGGCGCCCCACTGCGCCGCTAGCATCTTCGTGGCCGCGTTCGAGTTTGTG
TACGTCATGGACCGCCACTTTCTGCGCACCAAGAAGGCGACCCTGGTCGGCTCCTTCGCACGCTTTGCCC
TCACCATAAACGACATCCACCGGCACTTTTTTCTCCACTGCTGCTTCCGTACCGACGGCGGGGTGCCCGG
GCGGCATGCCCAGAAGCAACCCAAGCCCTCGCCCTCCCCGGGAGCCGCCAAGGTGCAGTACTCCAACTAC
TCGTTCCTGGCGCAGTCTGCCACCCGGGCCCTCATCGGAACCTTGGCCTCCGGGGGCGAGGAGGGGGCGG
GGTCGGCGGCGGGATCCGGCACGCAGCCGTCGCTCACCACCGCGCTGATGAACTGGAAGGATTGCGCCCG
TCTCCTGGACTGCACGGAGGGTCGGCGCGGGGGCGGGGACAGCGCCGCCACGCGCGCCGCCGCTCGCAAC
GGGGAATTCGAGACGGTCGCCGGGGACCGCGAGCCGGAGGAGTCGCCGGATACGTGGGCGTACGCGGATC
TGGTCCTGCTGCTCCTCGCCGGCACCCCCGCCGTCTGGGAGTCGGGGCCCCAGCTGCGCGCTGCCGCGGA
GGCCCGTCGCGCCACGGTCCGCCAGTCCTGGGAAGCGCATCGCGGGGCACGCACGCGCGACGTGGCTCCG
CGCTTTGCGCAGTTTACCGAACCCGATGCCCAGCCCGACCTCGACCTGGGCCCTCTGATGGCCACCGTGC
TGAAACACGGCCGGGGGCGCGGGCGCACCGGCGGAGAATGCCTGCTGTGTAACCTGTTACTGGTGCGGGC
TTACTGGCTGGCCCTGCGTAGACTCCGGGCCTCCGTGGTCCGCTACTCGGAAAACAACACGAGCCTCTTC
GACTGTATCGTACCCGTCGTCGACCAGCTCGAGGCGGACCCCGAGACGCAGCCCGGGGACGGGGGCCGGT
TTGTGAGCCTGCTGCGGGCCGCGGGGCCCGAGGCCATCTTTAAGCACATGTTCTGTGACCCCATGTGCGC
CATCACGGAGATGGAGGTTGACCCCTGGGTTCTGTTCGGCCATCCCCCCGCCACCCATCCCGACGAGCTG
CTGCTCCACAAGGCCAAGCTGGCCTGCGGGAACGAGTTCGAGGGGCGTGTCTGCATAGCGTTGCGTGCCC
TCATCTACACCTTCAAGACGTATCAGGTATTTGTACCAAAGCCCACCGCGCTCGCCACATTTGTCCGTGA
GGCGGGCGCGCTGCTTAGACGCCACTCGATCTCGCTCCTGTCCCTGGAGCACACCCTGTGTACCTATGTA
TGATCGAGTCTAGAGGGCCCGTTTAAACCCGCTGATCAGCCTCGACTGTGCCTTCTAGTTGCCAGCCATC
TGTTGTTTGCCCCTCCCCCGTGCCTTCCTTGACCCTGGAAGGTGCCACTCCCACTGTCCTTTCCTAATAA
AATGAGGAAATTGCATCGCATTGTCTGAGTAGGTGTCATTCTATTCTGGGGGGTGGGGTGGGGCAGGACA
GCAAGGGGGAGGATTGGGAAGACAATAGCAGGCATGCTGGGGATGCGGTGGGCTCTATGGCTTCTGAGGC
GGAAAGAACCAGCTGGGGCTCTAGGGGGTATCCCC
[124 nt withheld, positions 3186-3309]
C
[91 nt withheld, positions 3311-3401]
A
[49 nt withheld, positions 3403-3451]
CCTTTGACGTTGGAGTCCACGTTCTTT
[37 nt withheld, positions 3479-3515]
ACCCTATCTCGGTCTATTCTTTTGATTTATAAGGGATTTTGCCGATTTCGGCCTATTGGTTAAAAAATGA
GCTGATTTAACAAAAATTTAACGCGAATTAATTCTGTGGAATGTGTGTCAGTTAGGGTGTGGAAAGTCCC
CAGGCTCCCCAGCAGGCAGAAGTATGCAAAGCATGCATCTCAATTAGTCAGCAACCAGGTGTGGAAAGTC
CCCAGGCTCCCCAGCAGGCAGAAGTATGCAAAGCATGCATCTCAATTAGTCAGCAACCATAGTCCCGCCC
CTAACTCCGCCCATCCCGCCCCTAACTCCGCCCAGTTCCGCCCATTCTCCGCCCCATGGCTGACTAATTT
TTTTTATTTATGCAGAGGCCGAGGCCGCCTCTGCCTCTGAGCTATTCCAGAAGTAGTGAGGAGGCTTTTT
TGGAGGCCTAGGCTTTTGCAAAAAGCTCCCGGGAGCTTGTATATCCATTTTCGGATCTGATCAGCACGTG
TTGACAATTAATCATCGGCATAGTATATCGGCATAGTATAATACGACAAGGTGAGGAACTAAACCATGGC
CAAGTTGACCAGTGCCGTTCCGGTGCTCACCGCGCGCGACGTCGCCGGAGCGGTCGAGTTCTGGACCGAC
CGGCTCGGGTTCTCCCGGGACTTCGTGGAGGACGACTTCGCCGGTGTGGTCCGGGACGACGTGACCCTGT
TCATCAGCGCGGTCCAGGACCAGGTGGTGCCGGACAACACCCTGGCCTGGGTGTGGGTGCGCGGCCTGGA
CGAGCTGTACGCCGAGTGGTCGGAGGTCGTGTCCACGAACTTCCGGGACGCCTCCGGGCCGGCCATGACC
GAGATCGGCGAGCAGCCGTGGGGGCGGGAGTTCGCCCTGCGCGACCCGGCCGGCAACTGCGTGCACTTCG
TGGCCGAGGAGCAGGACTGACACGTGCTACGAGATTTCGATTCCACCGCCGCCTTCTATGAAAGGTTGGG
CTTCGGAATCGTTTTCCGGGACGCCGGCTGGATGATCCTCCAGCGCGGGGATCTCATGCTGGAGTTCTTC
GCCCACCCCAACTTGTTTATTGCAGCTTATAATGGTTACAAATAAAGCAATAGCATCACAAATTTCACAA
ATAAAGCATTTTTTTCACTGCATTCTAGTTGTGGTTTGTCCAAACTCATCAATGTATCTTATCATGTCTG
TATACCGTCGACCTCTAGCTAGAGCTTGGCGTAATCATGGTCATAGCTGTTTCCTGTGTGAAATTGTTAT
CCGCTCACAATTCCACACAACATACGAGCCGGAAGCATAAAGTGTAAAGCCTGGGGTGCCTAATGAGTGA
GCTAACTCACATTAATTGCGTTGCGCTCACTGCCCGCTTTCCAGTCGGGAAACCTGTCGTGCCAGCTGCA
TTAATGAATCGGCCAACGCGCGGGGAGAGGCGGTTTGCGTATTGGGCGCTCTTCCGCTTCCTCGCTCACT
GACTCGCTGCGCTCGGTCGTTCGGCTGCGGCGAGCGGTATCAGCTCACTCAAAGGCGGTAATACGGTTAT
CCACAGAATCAGGGGATAACGCAGGAAAGAACATGTGAGCAAAAGGCCAGCAAAAGGCCAGGAACCGTAA
AAAGGCCGCGTTGCTGGCGTTTTTCCATAGGCTCCGCCCCCCTGACGAGCATCACAAAAATCGACGCTCA
AGTCAGAGGTGGCGAAACCCGACAGGACTATAAAGATACCAGGCGTTTCCCCCTGGAAGCTCCCTCGTGC
GCTCTCCTGTTCCGACCCTGCCGCTTACCGGATACCTGTCCGCCTTTCTCCCTTCGGGAAGCGTGGCGCT
TTCTCATAGCTCACGCTGTAGGTATCTCAGTTCGGTGTAGGTCGTTCGCTCCAAGCTGGGCTGTGTGCAC
GAACCCCCCGTTCAGCCCGACCGCTGCGCCTTATCCGGTAACTATCGTCTTGAGTCCAACCCGGTAAGAC
ACGACTTATCGCCACTGGCAGCAGCCACTGGTAACAGGATTAGCAGAGCGAGGTATGTAGGCGGTGCTAC
AGAGTTCTTGAAGTGGTGGCCTAACTACGGCTACACTAGAAGAACAGTATTTGGTATCTGCGCTCTGCTG
AAGCCAGTTACCTTCGGAAAAAGAGTTGGTAGCTCTTGATCCGGCAAACAAACCACCGCTGGTAGCGGTG
GTTTTTTTGTTTGCAAGCAGCAGATTACGCGCAGAAAAAAAGGATCTCAAGAAGATCCTTTGATCTTTTC
TACGGGGTCTGACGCTCAGTGGAACGAAAACTCACGTTAAGGGATTTTGGTCATGAGATTATCAAAAAGG
ATCTTCACCTAGATCCTTTTAAATTAAAAATGAAGTTTTAAATCAATCTAAAGTATATATGAGTAAACTT
GGTCTGACAGTTACCAATGCTTAATCAGTGAGGCACCTATCTCAGCGATCTGTCTATTTCGTTCATCCAT
AGTTGCCTGACTCCCCGTCGTGTAGATAACTACGATACGGGAGGGCTTACCATCTGGCCCCAGTGCTGCA
ATGATACCGCGAGACCCACGCTCACCGGCTCCAGATTTATCAGCAATAAACCAGCCAGCCGGAAGGGCCG
AGCGCAGAAGTGGTCCTGCAACTTTATCCGCCTCCATCCAGTCTATTAATTGTTGCCGGGAAGCTAGAGT
AAGTAGTTCGCCAGTTAATAGTTTGCGCAACGTTGTTGCCATTGCTACAGGCATCGTGGTGTCACGCTCG
TCGTTTGGTATGGCTTCATTCAGCTCCGGTTCCCAACGATCAAGGCGAGTTACATGATCCCCCATGTTGT
GCAAAAAAGCGGTTAGCTCCTTCGGTCCTCCGATCGTTGTCAGAAGTAAGTTGGCCGCAGTGTTATCACT
CATGGTTATGGCAGCACTGCATAATTCTCTTACTGTCATGCCATCCGTAAGATGCTTTTCTGTGACTGGT
GAGTACTCAACCAAGTCATTCTGAGAATAGTGTATGCGGCGACCGAGTTGCTCTTGCCCGGCGTCAATAC
GGGATAATACCGCGCCACATAGCAGAACTTTAAAAGTGCTCATCATTGGAAAACGTTCTTCGGGGCGAAA
ACTCTCAAGGATCTTACCGCTGTTGAGATCCAGTTCGATGTAACCCACTCGTGCACCCAACTGATCTTCA
GCATCTTTTACTTTCACCAGCGTTTCTGGGTGAGCAAAAACAGGAAGGCAAAATGCCGCAAAAAAGGGAA
TAAGGGCGACACGGAAATGTTGAATACTCATACTCTTCCTTTTTCAATATTATTGAAGCATTTATCAGGG
TTATTGTCTCATGAGCGGATACATATTTGAATGTATTTAGAAAAATAAACAAATAGGGGTTCCGCGCACA
TTTCCCCGAAAAGTGCCACCTGACGTCG
Features (pLannotate 1.2.2; 23 found; start..end, strand, type, name):
     27..79      -  misc_feature   bom (fragment): basis of mobility region from pBR322
    234..613     +  enhancer       CMV enhancer: human cytomegalovirus immediate early enhancer
    614..817     +  promoter       CMV promoter: human cytomegalovirus (CMV) immediate early promoter
    819..838     +  promoter       PLtetO-1 promoter (fragment): modified phage lambda PL promoter with tet operator sites (Lutz and Bujard, 1997)
    840..859     +  promoter       PLtetO-1 promoter (fragment): modified phage lambda PL promoter with tet operator sites (Lutz and Bujard, 1997)
    867..900     +  promoter       TRE3GV promoter (fragment): 3rd-generation Tet-responsive promoter that can be activated by binding of Tet-On® 3G, optimized for retroviral and lentiviral vectors
    989..1012    +  CDS            Twin-Strep-tag (fragment): two Strep-Tag®II moieties connected by a linker for enhanced binding to Strep-Tactin®, an engineered form of streptavidin (Schmidt et al., 2013)
   1083..2870    +  CDS            UL32: UL32_HHV11 - Experimental evidence at protein level: Swiss-Prot protein existence level 1. Plays a role in efficient localization of neo-synthesized capsids to nuclear replication compartments, thereby controlling cleavage and packaging of virus genomic DNA. From Human herpesvirus 1 (strain 17) (HHV-1) (Human herpes simplex virus 1).
   2916..3140    +  polyA_signal   bGH poly(A) signal: bovine growth hormone polyadenylation signal
   3144..3165    +  promoter       SV40 promoter (fragment): SV40 enhancer and early promoter
   3186..3614    +  rep_origin     f1 ori (sequence partly withheld): f1 bacteriophage origin of replication; arrow indicates direction of (+) strand synthesis
   3628..3957    +  promoter       SV40 promoter: SV40 enhancer and early promoter
   4005..4052    +  promoter       EM7 promoter: synthetic bacterial promoter&nbsp
   4071..4445    +  CDS            BleoR: antibiotic-binding protein; Sh ble from Streptoalloteichus hindustanus; confers resistance to bleomycin, phleomycin, and Zeocin™
   4455..4580    +  CDS            ble (fragment): BLE_KLEPN - Experimental evidence at protein level: Swiss-Prot protein existence level 1. Binding protein with a strong affinity to the bleomycin family of antibiotics. Binds to CL990; an antimitotic-antibiotic compound. From Klebsiella pneumoniae.
   4575..4696    +  polyA_signal   SV40 poly(A) signal: SV40 polyadenylation signal
   4769..4785    -  protein_bind   lac operator: The lac repressor binds to the lac operator to inhibit transcription in E. coli. This inhibition can be relieved by adding lactose or isopropyl-β-D-thiogalactopyranoside (IPTG). lac repressor encoded by lacI
   4793..4823    -  promoter       lac promoter: promoter for the E. coli lac operon
   4838..4859    -  protein_bind   CAP binding site: CAP binding activates transcription in the presence of cAMP. E. coli catabolite activator protein
   4872..4964    -  CDS            lacI (fragment): lac repressor; lacI; The lac repressor binds to the lac operator to inhibit transcription in E. coli. This inhibition can be relieved by adding lactose or isopropyl-β-D-thiogalactopyranoside (IPTG).
   5147..5735    -  rep_origin     ori: high-copy-number ColE1/pMB1/pBR322/pUC origin of replication
   5906..6766    -  CDS            AmpR: β-lactamase; bla; confers resistance to ampicillin, carbenicillin, and related antibiotics
   6767..6871    -  promoter       AmpR promoter: bla
