[The description below was written by a language model from this plasmid's Addgene catalogue record and pLannotate feature annotations shown in this document.]
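Description:
pcDNA4/TO-2xStrep-UL32 C308A/C309A is a mammalian expression plasmid of about 6.9 kb, built on the Invitrogen pcDNA4/TO backbone. It produces a mutant form of the herpes simplex virus 1 (HSV-1) UL32 protein with an N-terminal tandem Strep-tag II. It is maintained in E. coli through a high-copy ColE1/pUC-type origin and an ampicillin resistance gene (β-lactamase) with its own promoter, and it also carries an f1 phage origin. For selection in mammalian cells, the Sh ble gene confers Zeocin resistance. This gene sits behind both the SV40 early promoter and the bacterial EM7 promoter and ends at an SV40 polyadenylation signal.

The expression cassette uses the human CMV immediate-early enhancer and promoter, followed by short sequences annotated as tet-operator-containing promoter fragments. These correspond to the tandem tet operator sites typical of the "TO" backbone. They allow transcription to be repressed in cells that express the Tet repressor and induced with tetracycline or doxycycline; in cells without the repressor, expression is constitutive. Downstream lie the Strep tag (only a fragment is recognised by the annotation), the roughly 1.8 kb UL32 open reading frame, and a bovine growth hormone polyadenylation signal. UL32 is annotated as helping localise newly made capsids to nuclear replication compartments, and so contributing to cleavage and packaging of viral genomic DNA. In this construct cysteines 308 and 309 are replaced with alanine. The record does not state what effect the mutation has. The Strep tag allows affinity capture on Strep-Tactin, so the plasmid suits purification or pull-down comparisons of mutant and wild-type UL32 in studies of herpesviral genome packaging.
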