Addgene plasmid #162646: pcDNA4/TO-2xStrep-UL32 C308A/C309A
Purpose: Expresses N-terminal 2x-Strep-tagged UL32 C308A/C309A in mammalian cells
Depositing lab: Britt Glaunsinger. Depositing organization: University of California, Berkeley. Publication: A pentameric protein ring with novel architecture is required for herpesviral packaging. Didychuk AL, Gates SN, Gardner MR, Strong LM, Martin A, Glaunsinger BA. Elife. 2021 Feb 8;10. pii: 62261. doi: 10.7554/eLife.62261. PubMed 33554858.
Backbone
  Vector backbone: pcDNA4/TO
  Backbone manufacturer: Invitrogen
  Backbone size w/o insert (bp): 5108
  Total vector size (bp): 6899
  Vector type: Mammalian Expression
  Selectable markers: Zeocin
Growth in bacteria
  Bacterial resistance: Ampicillin, 100 μg/mL
  Growth temperature: 37°C
  Growth strain: DH5alpha
  Copy number: High Copy
Gene/Insert
  Gene/Insert name: UL32
  Species: HSV-1
  Insert size (bp): 1791
  Mutation: Amino acids C308 and C309 mutated to alanine
  Promoter: CMV
  Tag / fusion protein: N-terminal 2xStrep-Tag II (N terminal on backbone)
  Cloning method: Ligation Independent Cloning
  Sequencing primers: 5′ CGCAAATGGGCGGTAGGCGTG; 3′ ACAGTGGGAGTGGCACCTT
Terms and licenses: Academic/Nonprofit Terms; Industry Terms: Not Available to Industry
How to cite: pcDNA4/TO-2xStrep-UL32 C308A/C309A was a gift from Britt Glaunsinger (Addgene plasmid # 162646 ; http://n2t.net/addgene:162646 ; RRID:Addgene_162646)
